Addgene plasmid #66445: NMBR-Tango
Purpose: Expression of G protein-coupled receptors for PRESTO-Tango: parallel receptorome expression and screening via transcriptional output, with transcriptional activation following arrestin translocation
Depositing lab: Bryan Roth. Depositing organization: University of North Carolina at Chapel Hill. Publication: PRESTO-Tango as an open-source resource for interrogation of the druggable human GPCRome. Kroeze WK, Sassano MF, Huang XP, Lansu K, McCorvy JD, Giguere PM, Sciaky N, Roth BL. Nat Struct Mol Biol. 2015 May;22(5):362-9. doi: 10.1038/nsmb.3014. Epub 2015 Apr 20. PubMed 25895059.
Backbone
  Vector backbone: empty Tango
  Backbone size w/o insert (bp): 6632
  Vector type: Mammalian Expression
  Selectable markers: Neomycin (select with G418)
Growth in bacteria
  Bacterial resistance: Ampicillin, 100 μg/mL
  Growth temperature: 37°C
  Growth strain: DH5alpha
  Copy number: High Copy
Gene/Insert
  Gene/Insert name: NMBR (alt name: BB1)
  Species: H. sapiens (human)
  Insert size (bp): 1170
  Entrez Gene: NMBR (a.k.a. BB1, BB1R, NMB-R)
  Promoter: CMV
  Tag / fusion protein: FLAG (N terminal on backbone)
  Cloning method: Restriction Enzyme; 5′ cloning site NotI (not destroyed); 3′ cloning site XhoI (unknown if destroyed)
  Sequencing primers: 5′ CMV-F; 3′ Tet-R
Terms and licenses: Academic/Nonprofit Terms; Industry Terms: Not Available to Industry
Depositor comments: Please note: Most of the PRESTO-Tango vectors do not contain the XhoI cut site downstream of the tTA sequence and instead carry an XbaI site. If you need to perform an XhoI digest we recommend sequencing with a forward primer at the C-terminus of tTA to determine which of the two sites is present. Suggested primer: 5-gagctccacttagacggcgagg-3. Original backbone was pcDNA3.1(+). These plasmids were generated as part of the Illuminating the Druggable Genome (IDG) program sponsored by the NIH Common Fund. The goal of this program is to identify, gather, and distribute information and resources for proteins that currently are not well-studied yet belong to commonly drug-targeted protein families: protein kinases, non-olfactory G-protein coupled receptors (GPCRs), and ion channels. The IDG program is designed to develop fundamental research tools for understudied proteins, elucidate their function, and disseminate the IDG-related resources and data to the greater scientific community.
How to cite: NMBR-Tango was a gift from Bryan Roth (Addgene plasmid # 66445 ; http://n2t.net/addgene:66445 ; RRID:Addgene_66445)
