[The description below was written by a language model from this plasmid's Addgene catalogue record and the feature table of its GenBank file.]
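Description:
NMBR-Tango is a mammalian expression plasmid from the PRESTO-Tango collection, carrying the human neuromedin B receptor (NMBR, also known as BB1) as a roughly 1.2 kb insert in the "empty Tango" backbone, which the depositor notes was derived from pcDNA3.1(+). It is propagated as a high-copy plasmid in E. coli under ampicillin selection and carries a neomycin resistance marker, so transfected mammalian cells can be selected with G418. Receptor expression is driven by the CMV promoter. The backbone supplies an N-terminal FLAG tag, which is useful for checking receptor expression. The receptor was inserted at NotI on the 5′ side. The depositor cautions that the nominal downstream XhoI site, which lies after the tTA sequence, is replaced by XbaI in most vectors of this series.

The construct is designed for arrestin-recruitment screening with a transcriptional readout. The record indicates that a tTA transcriptional activator lies downstream of the receptor. In the general Tango design, the GPCR is fused at its C terminus to tTA through a protease-cleavable linker. Agonist-induced recruitment of a protease-tagged arrestin then releases tTA, which activates a reporter gene in the host cell line. The record itself does not list the linker, the cleavage site or any other C-terminal modules. The plasmid was produced under a programme aimed at building tools for understudied druggable proteins, and it is meant for parallel ligand profiling across the GPCRome. The held GenBank record spans only 1170 bp, matching the insert length, and has no annotated features, so the backbone elements described here come from the catalogue fields rather than from sequence annotation.
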