LOCUS       Exported 1170 bp ds-DNA linear SYN 12-JUN-2021
DEFINITION  Expression of G protein-coupled receptors for PRESTO-Tango: parallel
            receptorome expression and screening via transcriptional output,
            with transcriptional activation following arrestin translocation.
ACCESSION   .
VERSION     .
KEYWORDS    NMBR-Tango
SOURCE      synthetic DNA construct
  ORGANISM  synthetic DNA construct
REFERENCE   1 (bases 1 to 1170)
  AUTHORS   Kroeze WK, Sassano MF, Huang XP, Lansu K, McCorvy JD, Giguere PM,
            Sciaky N, Roth BL
  TITLE     PRESTO-Tango as an open-source resource for interrogation of the
            druggable human GPCRome.
  JOURNAL   Nat Struct Mol Biol. 2015 May;22(5):362-9. doi: 10.1038/nsmb.3014.
            Epub 2015 Apr 20.
  PUBMED    25895059
REFERENCE   2 (bases 1 to 1170)
  AUTHORS   .
  TITLE     Direct Submission
  JOURNAL   Exported Jun 12, 2021 from SnapGene Server 1.1.58
            http://www.snapgene.com
FEATURES             Location/Qualifiers
     source          1..1170
                     /organism="synthetic DNA construct"
                     /mol_type="other DNA"
ORIGIN
        1 atgccctcca agtctctgtc aaatctgagt gtcaccaccg gagctaatga gagtggatct
       61 gttcctgagg gatgggaaag ggatttcctt ccagctagcg atgggaccac aacagagctt
      121 gtgatccggt gcgtgatccc ctcactctac ttgctgatca ttacagtcgg gcttctcggc
      181 aacataatgc tcgttaagat tttcataact aattcagcca tgcggtccgt tcccaacatc
      241 tttatcagta acctcgctgc aggtgatctg ctcctgcttc tgacctgcgt acctgtggac
      301 gcatcccgct acttttttga tgaatggatg tttggaaagg ttgggtgtaa gctgatccct
      361 gtcatccagc tcacgtcagt gggggtgagt gtgttcacgc ttactgccct ctctgcagat
      421 agataccgag cgatcgtaaa ccccatggat atgcagacgt ccggcgctct tctccggact
      481 tgcgtgaagg caatgggaat atgggtggtg tcagtgttgc tggctgttcc cgaggccgtg
      541 ttttcagagg ttgctaggat ctcttcactg gataatagtt cattcacggc ctgtattcca
      601 tatccccaga cagacgagct gcaccctaag atccactccg tacttatatt tttggtctat
      661 tttctgatcc cccttgcaat catctcaatc tattactacc acatcgcaaa aacattgatc
      721 aaatccgccc ataacctccc cggggagtac aatgaacata caaagaagca gatggagacc
      781 aggaaaaggc tcgccaagat cgtccttgtt ttcgttgggt gctttatctt ctgctggttt
      841 cccaatcaca tactgtatat gtaccggagt tttaactata atgagattga tccctcactc
      901 ggacatatga ttgtgaccct cgtggcccgg gtgctctcct tcgggaatag ctgtgtcaac
      961 cccttcgcgc tgtacctgct ctccgagtct tttcgccgac acttcaattc acagctctgc
     1021 tgtgggagaa aaagctacca ggaacgagga acatcttatc tgctttcatc tagcgccgtg
     1081 cggatgacat ccctgaagag taacgcgaag aacatggtga cgaactcagt cctcctgaat
     1141 gggcattcca tgaagcagga gatggccctg
//
