>Addgene plasmid #66445 | NMBR-Tango | depositor partial sequence | sequence record 113503 | empty Tango
GACGGATCGGGAGATCTCCCGATCCCCTATGGTGCACTCTCAGTACAATCTGCTCTGATGCCGCATAGTT
AAGCCAGTATCTGCTCCCTGCTTGTGTGTTGGAGGTCGCTGAGTAGTGCGCGAGCAAAATTTAAGCTACA
ACAAGGCAAGGCTTGACCGACAATTGCATGAAGAATCTGCTTAGGGTTAGGCGTTTTGCGCTGCTTCGCG
ATGTACGGGCCAGATATACGCGTTGACATTGATTATTGACTAGTTATTAATAGTAATCAATTACGGGGTC
ATTAGTTCATAGCCCATATATGGAGTTCCGCGTTACATAACTTACGGTAAATGGCCCGCCTGGCTGACCG
CCCAACGACCCCCGCCCATTGACGTCAATAATGACGTATGTTCCCATAGTAACGCCAATAGGGACTTTCC
ATTGACGTCAATGGGTGGAGTATTTACGGTAAACTGCCCACTTGGCAGTACATCAAGTGTATCATATGCC
AAGTACGCCCCCTATTGACGTCAATGACGGTAAATGGCCCGCCTGGCATTATGCCCAGTACATGACCTTA
TGGGACTTTCCTACTTGGCAGTACATCTACGTATTAGTCATCGCTATTACCATGGTGATGCGGTTTTGGC
AGTACATCAATGGGCGTGGATAGCGGTTTGACTCACGGGGATTTCCAAGTCTCCACCCCATTGACGTCAA
TGGGAGTTTGTTTTGGCACCAAAATCAACGGGACTTTCCAAAATGTCGTAACAACTCCGCCCCATTGACG
CAAATGGGCGGTAGGCGTGTACGGTGGGAGGTCTATATAAGCAGAGCTCTCTGGCTAACTAGAGAACCCA
CTGCTTACTGGCTTATCGAAATTAATACGACTCACTATAGGGAGACCCAAGCTGGCTAGCGTTTAAACTT
AAGCTTGGTACCGAGCTCGGATCCACTAGTCCAGTGTGGTGGAATTCTGCAGATATCCAGCACAGTGGCG
GCCGCGCCACCATGAAGACGATCATCGCCCTGAGCTACATCTTCTGCCTGGTATTCGCCGACTACAAGGA
CGATGATGACGCCAGCATCGATACCGGTGGACGCACCCCACCCAGCCTGGGTCCCCAAGATGAGTCCTGC
ACCACCGCCAGCTCCTCCCTGGCCAAGGACACTTCATCGACCGGTGAGAACCTGTACTTCCAGCTAAGAT
TAGATAAAAGTAAAGTGATTAACAGCGCATTAGAGCTGCTTAATGAGGTCGGAATCGAAGGTTTAACAAC
CCGTAAACTCGCCCAGAAGCTAGGTGTAGAGCAGCCTACATTGTATTGGCATGTAAAAAATAAGCGGGCT
TTGCTCGACGCCTTAGCCATTGAGATGTTAGATAGGCACCATACTCACTTTTGCCCTTTAGAAGGGGAAA
GCTGGCAAGATTTTTTACGTAATAACGCTAAAAGTTTTAGATGTGCTTTACTAAGTCATCGCGATGGAGC
AAAAGTACATTTAGGTACACGGCCTACAGAAAAACAGTATGAAACTCTCGAAAATCAATTAGCCTTTTTA
TGCCAACAAGGTTTTTCACTAGAGAATGCATTATATGCACTCAGCGCTGTGGGGCATTTTACTTTAGGTT
GCGTATTGGAAGATCAAGAGCATCAAGTCGCTAAAGAAGAAAGGGAAACACCTACTACTGATAGTATGCC
GCCATTATTACGACAAGCTATCGAATTATTTGATCACCAAGGTGCAGAGCCAGCCTTCTTATTCGGCCTT
GAATTGATCATATGCGGATTAGAAAAACAACTTAAATGTGAAAGTGGGTCCGCGTACAGCCGCGCGCGTA
CGAAAAACAATTACGGGTCTACCATCGAGGGCCTGCTCGATCTCCCGGACGACGACGCCCCCGAAGAGGC
GGGGCTGGCGGCTCCGCGCCTGTCCTTTCTCCCCGCGGGACACACGCGCAGACTGTCGACGGCCCCCCCG
ACCGATGTCAGCCTGGGGGACGAGCTCCACTTAGACGGCGAGGACGTGGCGATGGCGCATGCCGACGCGC
TAGACGATTTCGATCTGGACATGTTGGGGGACGGGGATTCCCCGGGTCCGGGATTTACCCCCCACGACTC
CGCCCCCTACGGCGCTCTGGATATGGCCGACTTCGAGTTTGAGCAGATGTTTACCGATGCCCTTGGAATT
GACGAGTACGGTGGGTAGCTCGAGTCTAGAGGGCCCGTTTAAACCCGCTGATCAGCCTCGACTGTGCCTT
CTAGTTGCCAGCCATCTGTTGTTTGCCCCTCCCCCGTGCCTTCCTTGACCCTGGAAGGTGCCACTCCCAC
TGTCCTTTCCTAATAAAATGAGGAAATTGCATCGCATTGTCTGAGTAGGTGTCATTCTATTCTGGGGGGT
GGGGTGGGGCAGGACAGCAAGGGGGAGGATTGGGAAGACAATAGCAGGCATGCTGGGGATGCGGTGGGCT
CTATGGCTTCTGAGGCGGAAAGAACCAGCTGGGGCTCTAGGGGGTATCCCC
[124 nt withheld, positions 2502-2625]
C
[91 nt withheld, positions 2627-2717]
A
[49 nt withheld, positions 2719-2767]
CCTTTGACGTTGGAGTCCACGTTCTTT
[37 nt withheld, positions 2795-2831]
ACCCTATCTCGGTCTATTCTTTTGATTTATAAGGGATTTTGCCGATTTCGGCCTATTGGTTAAAAAATGA
GCTGATTTAACAAAAATTTAACGCGAATTAATTCTGTGGAATGTGTGTCAGTTAGGGTGTGGAAAGTCCC
CAGGCTCCCCAGCAGGCAGAAGTATGCAAAGCATGCATCTCAATTAGTCAGCAACCAGGTGTGGAAAGTC
CCCAGGCTCCCCAGCAGGCAGAAGTATGCAAAGCATGCATCTCAATTAGTCAGCAACCATAGTCCCGCCC
CTAACTCCGCCCATCCCGCCCCTAACTCCGCCCAGTTCCGCCCATTCTCCGCCCCATGGCTGACTAATTT
TTTTTATTTATGCAGAGGCCGAGGCCGCCTCTGCCTCTGAGCTATTCCAGAAGTAGTGAGGAGGCTTTTT
TGGAGGCCTAGGCTTTTGCAAAAAGCTCCCGGGAGCTTGTATATCCATTTTCGGATCTGATCAAGAGACA
GGATGAGGATCGTTTCGCATGATTGAACAAGATGGATTGCACGCAGGTTCTCCGGCCGCTTGGGTGGAGA
GGCTATTCGGCTATGACTGGGCACAACAGACAATCGGCTGCTCTGATGCCGCCGTGTTCCGGCTGTCAGC
GCAGGGGCGCCCGGTTCTTTTTGTCAAGACCGACCTGTCCGGTGCCCTGAATGAACTGCAGGACGAGGCA
GCGCGGCTATCGTGGCTGGCCACGACGGGCGTTCCTTGCGCAGCTGTGCTCGACGTTGTCACTGAAGCGG
GAAGGGACTGGCTGCTATTGGGCGAAGTGCCGGGGCAGGATCTCCTGTCATCTCACCTTGCTCCTGCCGA
GAAAGTATCCATCATGGCTGATGCAATGCGGCGGCTGCATACGCTTGATCCGGCTACCTGCCCATTCGAC
CACCAAGCGAAACATCGCATCGAGCGAGCACGTACTCGGATGGAAGCCGGTCTTGTCGATCAGGATGATC
TGGACGAAGAGCATCAGGGGCTCGCGCCAGCCGAACTGTTCGCCAGGCTCAAGGCGCGCATGCCCGACGG
CGAGGATCTCGTCGTGACCCATGGCGATGCCTGCTTGCCGAATATCATGGTGGAAAATGGCCGCTTTTCT
GGATTCATCGACTGTGGCCGGCTGGGTGTGGCGGACCGCTATCAGGACATAGCGTTGGCTACCCGTGATA
TTGCTGAAGAGCTTGGCGGCGAATGGGCTGACCGCTTCCTCGTGCTTTACGGTATCGCCGCTCCCGATTC
GCAGCGCATCGCCTTCTATCGCCTTCTTGACGAGTTCTTCTGAGCGGGACTCTGGGGTTCGAAATGACCG
ACCAAGCGACGCCCAACCTGCCATCACGAGATTTCGATTCCACCGCCGCCTTCTATGAAAGGTTGGGCTT
CGGAATCGTTTTCCGGGACGCCGGCTGGATGATCCTCCAGCGCGGGGATCTCATGCTGGAGTTCTTCGCC
CACCCCAACTTGTTTATTGCAGCTTATAATGGTTACAAATAAAGCAATAGCATCACAAATTTCACAAATA
AAGCATTTTTTTCACTGCATTCTAGTTGTGGTTTGTCCAAACTCATCAATGTATCTTATCATGTCTGTAT
ACCGTCGACCTCTAGCTAGAGCTTGGCGTAATCATGGTCATAGCTGTTTCCTGTGTGAAATTGTTATCCG
CTCACAATTCCACACAACATACGAGCCGGAAGCATAAAGTGTAAAGCCTGGGGTGCCTAATGAGTGAGCT
AACTCACATTAATTGCGTTGCGCTCACTGCCCGCTTTCCAGTCGGGAAACCTGTCGTGCCAGCTGCATTA
ATGAATCGGCCAACGCGCGGGGAGAGGCGGTTTGCGTATTGGGCGCTCTTCCGCTTCCTCGCTCACTGAC
TCGCTGCGCTCGGTCGTTCGGCTGCGGCGAGCGGTATCAGCTCACTCAAAGGCGGTAATACGGTTATCCA
CAGAATCAGGGGATAACGCAGGAAAGAACATGTGAGCAAAAGGCCAGCAAAAGGCCAGGAACCGTAAAAA
GGCCGCGTTGCTGGCGTTTTTCCATAGGCTCCGCCCCCCTGACGAGCATCACAAAAATCGACGCTCAAGT
CAGAGGTGGCGAAACCCGACAGGACTATAAAGATACCAGGCGTTTCCCCCTGGAAGCTCCCTCGTGCGCT
CTCCTGTTCCGACCCTGCCGCTTACCGGATACCTGTCCGCCTTTCTCCCTTCGGGAAGCGTGGCGCTTTC
TCATAGCTCACGCTGTAGGTATCTCAGTTCGGTGTAGGTCGTTCGCTCCAAGCTGGGCTGTGTGCACGAA
CCCCCCGTTCAGCCCGACCGCTGCGCCTTATCCGGTAACTATCGTCTTGAGTCCAACCCGGTAAGACACG
ACTTATCGCCACTGGCAGCAGCCACTGGTAACAGGATTAGCAGAGCGAGGTATGTAGGCGGTGCTACAGA
GTTCTTGAAGTGGTGGCCTAACTACGGCTACACTAGAAGAACAGTATTTGGTATCTGCGCTCTGCTGAAG
CCAGTTACCTTCGGAAAAAGAGTTGGTAGCTCTTGATCCGGCAAACAAACCACCGCTGGTAGCGGTTTTT
TTGTTTGCAAGCAGCAGATTACGCGCAGAAAAAAAGGATCTCAAGAAGATCCTTTGATCTTTTCTACGGG
GTCTGACGCTCAGTGGAACGAAAACTCACGTTAAGGGATTTTGGTCATGAGATTATCAAAAAGGATCTTC
ACCTAGATCCTTTTAAATTAAAAATGAAGTTTTAAATCAATCTAAAGTATATATGAGTAAACTTGGTCTG
ACAGTTACCAATGCTTAATCAGTGAGGCACCTATCTCAGCGATCTGTCTATTTCGTTCATCCATAGTTGC
CTGACTCCCCGTCGTGTAGATAACTACGATACGGGAGGGCTTACCATCTGGCCCCAGTGCTGCAATGATA
CCGCGAGACCCACGCTCACCGGCTCCAGATTTATCAGCAATAAACCAGCCAGCCGGAAGGGCCGAGCGCA
GAAGTGGTCCTGCAACTTTATCCGCCTCCATCCAGTCTATTAATTGTTGCCGGGAAGCTAGAGTAAGTAG
TTCGCCAGTTAATAGTTTGCGCAACGTTGTTGCCATTGCTACAGGCATCGTGGTGTCACGCTCGTCGTTT
GGTATGGCTTCATTCAGCTCCGGTTCCCAACGATCAAGGCGAGTTACATGATCCCCCATGTTGTGCAAAA
AAGCGGTTAGCTCCTTCGGTCCTCCGATCGTTGTCAGAAGTAAGTTGGCCGCAGTGTTATCACTCATGGT
TATGGCAGCACTGCATAATTCTCTTACTGTCATGCCATCCGTAAGATGCTTTTCTGTGACTGGTGAGTAC
TCAACCAAGTCATTCTGAGAATAGTGTATGCGGCGACCGAGTTGCTCTTGCCCGGCGTCAATACGGGATA
ATACCGCGCCACATAGCAGAACTTTAAAAGTGCTCATCATTGGAAAACGTTCTTCGGGGCGAAAACTCTC
AAGGATCTTACCGCTGTTGAGATCCAGTTCGATGTAACCCACTCGTGCACCCAACTGATCTTCAGCATCT
TTTACTTTCACCAGCGTTTCTGGGTGAGCAAAAACAGGAAGGCAAAATGCCGCAAAAAAGGGAATAAGGG
CGACACGGAAATGTTGAATACTCATACTCTTCCTTTTTCAATATTATTGAAGCATTTATCAGGGTTATTG
TCTCATGAGCGGATACATATTTGAATGTATTTAGAAAAATAAACAAATAGGGGTTCCGCGCACATTTCCC
CGAAAAGTGCCACCTGACGTC
