>Addgene plasmid #66445 | NMBR-Tango | addgene partial sequence | sequence record 120374 | Tet-R 5'-GGCGAGTTTACGGGTTGTTA-3'
GCTCTAATGCGCTGTTAATCACTTTACTTTTATCTAATCTTAGCTGGAAGTACAGGTTCTCACCGGTCGA
TGAAGTGTCCTTGGCCAGGGAGGAGCTGGCGGTGGTGCAGGACTCATCTTGGGGACCCAGGCTGGGTGGG
GTGCGTCCACCGGTATCGATCAGGGCCATCTCCTGCTTCATGGAATGCCCATTCAGGAGGACTGAGTTCG
TCACCATGTTCTTCGCGTTACTCTTCAGGGATGTCATCCGCACGGCGCTAGATGAAAGCAGATAAGATGT
TCCTCGTTCCTGGTAGCTTTTTCTCCCACAGCAGAGCTGTGAATTGAAGTGTCGGCGAAAAGACTCGGAG
AGCAGGTACAGCGCGAAGGGGTTGACACAGCTATTCCCGAAGGAGAGCACCCGGGCCACGAGGGTCACAA
TCATATGTCCGAGTGAGGGATCAATCTCATTATAGTTAAAACTCCGGTACATATACAGTATGTGATTGGG
AAACCAGCAGAAGATAAAGCACCCAACGAAAACAAGGACGATCTTGGCGAGCCTTTTCCTGGTCTCCATC
TGCTTCTTTGTATGTTCATTGTACTCCCCGGGGAGGTTATGGGCGGATTTGATCAATGTTTTTGCGATGT
GGTAGTAATAGATTGAGATGATTGCAAGGGGGATCAGAAAATAGACCAAAAATATAAGTACGGAGTGGAT
CTTAGGGTGCAGCTCGTCTGTCTGGGGATATGGAATACAGGCCGTGAATGAACTATTATCCAGTGAAGAG
ATCCTAGCAACCTCTGAAAACACGGCCTCGGGAACAGCCAGCAACACTGACACCACCCATATTCCCATTG
CCTTCACGCAAGTCCGGAGAAGAGCGCCGGACGTCTGCATATCCATGGGGTTTACGATCGCTCGGTATCT
ATCTGCAGAGAGGGCAGTAAGCGTGAACACACTCACCCCCACTGACGTGAGCTGGATGACAGGGATCAGC
TTACACCCAACCTTTCCAAACATCCATTCATCAAAAAAGTAGCGGGATGCGTCCACAGGTACGCAGGTCA
GAAGCAGGAGCAGATCACCTGCAGCGAGGTTACTGA
