>Addgene plasmid #66445 | NMBR-Tango | addgene partial sequence | sequence record 120375 | CMV-F 5'-CGCAAATGGGCGGTAGGCGTG-3'
GCTCTCTGGCTAACTAGAGAACCCACTGCTTACTGGCTTATCGAAATTAATACGACTCACTATAGGGAGA
CCCAAGCTGGCTAGCGTTTAAACTTAAGCTTGGTACCGAGCTCGGATCCACTAGTCCAGTGTGGTGGAAT
TCTGCAGATATCCAGCACAGTGGCGGCCGCGCCACCATGAAGACGATCATCGCCCTGAGCTACATCTTCT
GCCTGGTATTCGCCGACTACAAGGACGATGATGACGCCAGCATCGATATGCCCTCCAAGTCTCTGTCAAA
TCTGAGTGTCACCACCGGAGCTAATGAGAGTGGATCTGTTCCTGAGGGATGGGAAAGGGATTTCCTTCCA
GCTAGCGATGGGACCACAACAGAGCTTGTGATCCGGTGCGTGATCCCCTCACTCTACTTGCTGATCATTA
CAGTCGGGCTTCTCGGCAACATAATGCTCGTTAAGATTTTCATAACTAATTCAGCCATGCGGTCCGTTCC
CAACATCTTTATCAGTAACCTCGCTGCAGGTGATCTGCTCCTGCTTCTGACCTGCGTACCTGTGGACGCA
TCCCGCTACTTTTTTGATGAATGGATGTTTGGAAAGGTTGGGTGTAAGCTGATCCCTGTCATCCAGCTCA
CGTCAGTGGGGGTGAGTGTGTTCACGCTTACTGCCCTCTCTGCAGATAGATACCGAGCGATCGTAAACCC
CATGGATATGCAGACGTCCGGCGCTCTTCTCCGGACTTGCGTGAAGGCAATGGGAATATGGGTGGTGTCA
GTGTTGCTGGCTGTTCCCGAGGCCGTGTTTTCAGAGGTTGCTAGGATCTCTTCACTGGATAATAGTTCAT
TCACGGCCTGTATTCCATATCCCCAGACAGACGAGCTGCACCCTAAAATCCACTCCGTACTTATATTTTT
GG
